Addgene plasmid #64257: pGH00.0126
Purpose: Binary T-DNA vector expressing EGFP and neomycin phosphotransferase II (NPTII); for Agrobacterium tumefaciens-mediated transformation
Depositing lab: Mark Guiltinan & Siela Maximova. Depositing organization: Pennsylvania State University. Publication: Stable transformation of Theobroma cacao L. and influence of matrix attachment regions on GFP expression. Maximova S, Miller C, Antunez de Mayolo G, Pishak S, Young A, Guiltinan MJ. Plant Cell Rep. 2003 Jun;21(9):872-83. Epub 2003 Apr 3. 10.1007/s00299-003-0596-7 PubMed 12789505.
Backbone
  Vector backbone: pBin19 transformation vector
  Backbone manufacturer: Bevan M (1984) Binary Agrobacterium vectors for plant transformation. Nucleic Acids Res 12:8711–8721
  Total vector size (bp): 15608
  Vector type: Plant Expression ; Binary Agrobacterium vector for plant transformation.
Growth in bacteria
  Bacterial resistance: Kanamycin, 50 μg/mL
  Growth temperature: 37°C
  Growth strain: DH5alpha
  Copy number: Unknown
Gene/Insert 1
  Gene/Insert name: EGFP
  Promoter: E12-omega
  Cloning method: Unknown
  Sequencing primers: 5′ N/A
Gene/Insert 2
  Gene/Insert name: neomycin phosphotransferase II (alt name: NPTII)
  Promoter: E12-omega
  Cloning method: Unknown
  Sequencing primers: 5′ N/A
Terms and licenses: Academic/Nonprofit Terms; Industry Terms: Not Available to Industry
Depositor comments: E12-omega is a strong constitutive promoter obtained from pE2113-GUS (Mitsuhara et al. 1996). The promoter consists of two directly repeated copies the 5’ upstream sequence of the cauliflower mosaic virus (CaMV) 35S promoter (-419 to -90), followed by one copy of the P35S, the 5’-upstream sequence of the CaMV 35S promoter (–90 to –1) and the 5’ Omega-untranslated sequence of the tobacco mosaic virus. The Omega sequence is known to enhance translation levels in plant, animal and E. coli. This chimeric promoter was shown to support very high protein expression levels (approx. 23-fold higher then the standard CaMV 35S promoter) based on high transcription and enhanced translation rates (Mitsuhara et al. 1996). Note-there is a 2nd NPTII cassette under the NOS Promoter. Only 1 NPTII region mutation was corrected and that is noted in the GenBank record.
How to cite: pGH00.0126 was a gift from Mark Guiltinan & Siela Maximova (Addgene plasmid # 64257 ; http://n2t.net/addgene:64257 ; RRID:Addgene_64257)
