[The description below was written by a language model from this plasmid's Addgene catalogue record and pLannotate feature annotations shown in this document.]
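Description:
pGH00.0126 is a binary T-DNA vector of about 15.6 kb, built on the pBin19 backbone for Agrobacterium tumefaciens-mediated plant transformation. The backbone carries the broad-host-range IncP replication system, with oriV and the trans-acting trfA replication protein, so the plasmid can be maintained in both E. coli and Agrobacterium. It also has oriT and traJ for conjugal mobilisation. Bacterial selection is by kanamycin, through an aphA-3-type aminoglycoside phosphotransferase gene located outside the T-DNA. The annotation also picks up typical pBin19 remnants, including an IS1 element, tetR and tetA fragments, a partial ColE1-type origin, and lacZα, lac promoter and M13 fragments flanking the cloning region.

Between the nopaline-type left and right border repeats lie three plant expression cassettes, all in the same orientation. EGFP is driven by the E12-omega promoter and ends in a CaMV polyadenylation signal. The depositor describes this promoter as a strong constitutive chimera of duplicated CaMV 35S upstream enhancer sequences, the 35S core promoter and the tobacco mosaic virus omega 5' leader, which enhances translation. The feature table annotates it as an enhanced 35S promoter. A second copy of the same promoter and poly(A) signal drives NPTII. A further NPTII cassette, inherited from pBin19, sits next to the right border under the NOS promoter and terminator. According to the depositor, the NPTII mutation was corrected in only one of the two copies.

Together these cassettes give aminoglycoside selection of transformed plant tissue and a visual fluorescent marker of transgene expression. The associated publication used the vector for stable transformation of Theobroma cacao and to study GFP expression.
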