Features (pLannotate 1.2.2; 37 found; start..end, strand, type, name):
     76..726     +  CDS            TetR: tetracycline resistance regulatory protein; tetR
   1085..1275    -  rep_origin     ori (fragment): high-copy-number ColE1/pMB1/pBR322/pUC origin of replication
   1407..1516    +  oriT           oriT: incP origin of transfer
   1549..1919    +  CDS            traJ: oriT-recognizing protein; traJ
   2056..2687    +  rep_origin     oriV: incP origin of replication
   2751..3026    +  CDS            klaC (fragment): KLAC_ECOLX - Also known as telB. Protein predicted: Swiss-Prot protein existence level 4. Belongs to the kla operon, which is associated with cryptic tellurite resistance, and IncW plasmid fertility inhibition. From Escherichia coli.
   3029..3223    +  CDS            satA (fragment): STA_BACSU - Also known as yyaR. Experimental evidence at protein level: Swiss-Prot protein existence level 1. Involved in resistance to streptothricin, a broad-spectrum antibiotic produced by streptomycetes. Detoxifies streptothricin via acetylation of the beta amino group of the first beta-lysyl moiety of streptothricin. From Bacillus subtilis (strain 168).
   3222..3371    +  CDS            satA (fragment): STA_BACSU - Also known as yyaR. Experimental evidence at protein level: Swiss-Prot protein existence level 1. Involved in resistance to streptothricin, a broad-spectrum antibiotic produced by streptomycetes. Detoxifies streptothricin via acetylation of the beta amino group of the first beta-lysyl moiety of streptothricin. From Bacillus subtilis (strain 168).
   3380..4147    -  mobile_element IS1: prokaryotic transposable element IS1
   4339..5133    +  CDS            KanR: aminoglycoside phosphotransferase; aphA-3; confers resistance to kanamycin
   5432..6580    +  CDS            trfA: trans-acting replication protein that binds to and activates oriV
   6600..6719    +  CDS            tetR (fragment): TETR1_ECOLX - Experimental evidence at protein level: Swiss-Prot protein existence level 1. TetR is the repressor of the tetracycline resistance element; its N-terminal region forms a helix-turn-helix structure and binds DNA. Binding of tetracycline to TetR reduces the repressor affinity for the tetracycline resistance gene (tetA) promoter operator sites. From Escherichia coli.
   8176..8200    +  misc_feature   LB T-DNA repeat: left border repeat from nopaline C58 T-DNA
   8254..8384    -  CDS            lacI (fragment): lac repressor; lacI; The lac repressor binds to the lac operator to inhibit transcription in E. coli. This inhibition can be relieved by adding lactose or isopropyl-β-D-thiogalactopyranoside (IPTG).
   8385..8685    -  rep_origin     M13 ori (fragment) (sequence partly withheld): M13 bacteriophage origin of replication; arrow indicates direction of (+) strand synthesis
   8683..8838    -  CDS            lacZα (fragment) (sequence partly withheld): LacZα fragment of β-galactosidase; lacZ fragment
   8865..9039    -  polyA_signal   CaMV poly(A) signal: cauliflower mosaic virus polyadenylation signal
   9077..9796    -  CDS            EGFP: the original enhanced GFP (Yang et al., 1996) mammalian codon-optimized
   9806..9827    +  misc_feature   MCS (fragment): pUC18/19 multiple cloning site
   9902..10569   -  promoter       CaMV 35S promoter (enhanced): cauliflower mosaic virus 35S promoter with a duplicated enhancer region
  10664..10838   -  polyA_signal   CaMV poly(A) signal: cauliflower mosaic virus polyadenylation signal
  10851..11021   -  CDS            ble (fragment): BLE_KLEPN - Experimental evidence at protein level: Swiss-Prot protein existence level 1. Binding protein with a strong affinity to the bleomycin family of antibiotics. Binds to CL990; an antimitotic-antibiotic compound. From Klebsiella pneumoniae.
  11045..11836   -  CDS            neo: KKA2_KLEPN - Also known as kan, nptII. Experimental evidence at protein level: Swiss-Prot protein existence level 1. Resistance to kanamycin, neomycin, paromomycin, ribostamycin, butirosin and gentamicin B. From Klebsiella pneumoniae.
  11936..12603   -  promoter       CaMV 35S promoter (enhanced): cauliflower mosaic virus 35S promoter with a duplicated enhancer region
  12696..12719   +  misc_feature   MCS (fragment): pUC18/19 multiple cloning site
  12754..12776   -  protein_bind   lac operator (fragment): The lac repressor binds to the lac operator to inhibit transcription in E. coli. This inhibition can be relieved by adding lactose or isopropyl-β-D-thiogalactopyranoside (IPTG). lac repressor encoded by lacI
  12780..12810   -  promoter       lac promoter: promoter for the E. coli lac operon
  12825..12846   -  protein_bind   CAP binding site: CAP binding activates transcription in the presence of cAMP. E. coli catabolite activator protein
  12859..12949   -  CDS            lacI (fragment): lac repressor; lacI; The lac repressor binds to the lac operator to inhibit transcription in E. coli. This inhibition can be relieved by adding lactose or isopropyl-β-D-thiogalactopyranoside (IPTG).
  12948..13391   -  CDS            M13 gene III (fragment) (sequence partly withheld): pIII; III; minor coat protein
  13395..13647   -  terminator     NOS terminator: nopaline synthase terminator and poly(A) signal
  13654..13860   -  CDS            ocd (fragment): OCD_AGRFC - Experimental evidence at protein level: Swiss-Prot protein existence level 1. Catalyzes the conversion of L-ornithine into L-proline with release of ammonia. Is involved in the utilization of nopaline, a catabolic pathway that proceeds through L-arginine and L-ornithine to L-proline. Nopaline is a predominant opine in plant cells transformed with Ti plasmid pTiC58. From Agrobacterium fabrum (strain C58 / ATCC 33970) (Agrobacterium tumefaciens (strain C58)).
  13867..14016   -  CDS            ble (fragment): BLE_KLEPN - Experimental evidence at protein level: Swiss-Prot protein existence level 1. Binding protein with a strong affinity to the bleomycin family of antibiotics. Binds to CL990; an antimitotic-antibiotic compound. From Klebsiella pneumoniae.
  14037..14831   -  CDS            NeoR/KanR: aminoglycoside phosphotransferase from Tn5; aph(3')-II (or nptII); confers resistance to neomycin, kanamycin, and G418 (Geneticin®)
  14852..15035   -  promoter       NOS promoter: nopaline synthase promoter NOS promoter
  15191..15215   +  misc_feature   RB T-DNA repeat: right border repeat from nopaline C58 T-DNA
  15325..15574   -  CDS            TcR (fragment): tetracycline efflux protein; tetA; confers resistance to tetracycline
>Addgene plasmid #64257 | pGH00.0126 | depositor full sequence | sequence record 115529 | pGH00.0126 sequence 15607 bps
CGATTGAACGCGCGGATTCTTTATCACTGATAAGTTGGTGGACATATTATGTTTATCAGTGATAAAGTGT
CAAGCATGACAAAGTTGCAGCCGAATACAGTGATCCGTGCCGCCCTGGACCTGTTGAACGAGGTCGGCGT
AGACGGTCTGACGACACGCAAACTGGCGGAACGGTTGGGGGTTCAGCAGCCGGCGCTTTACTGGCACTTC
AGGAACAAGCGGGCGCTGCTCGACGCACTGGCCGAAGCCATGCTGGCGGAGAATCATACGCATTCGGTGC
CGAGAGCCGACGACGACTGGCGCTCATTTCTGATCGGGAATGCCCGCAGCTTCAGGCAGGCGCTGCTCGC
CTACCGCGATGGCGCGCGCATCCATGCCGGCACGCGACCGGGCGCACCGCAGATGGAAACGGCCGACGCG
CAGCTTCGCTTCCTCTGCGAGGCGGGTTTTTCGGCCGGGGACGCCGTCAATGCGCTGATGACAATCAGCT
ACTTCACTGTTGGGGCCGTGCTTGAGGAGCAGGCCGGCGACAGCGATGCCGGCGAGCGCGGCGGCACCGT
TGAACAGGCTCCGCTCTCGCCGCTGTTGCGGGCCGCGATAGACGCCTTCGACGAAGCCGGTCCGGACGCA
GCGTTCGAGCAGGGACTCGCGGTGATTGTCGATGGATTGGCGAAAAGGAGGCTCGTTGTCAGGAACGTTG
AAGGACCGAGAAAGGGTGACGATTGATCAGGACCGCTGCCGGAGCGCAACCCACTCACTACAGCAGAGCC
ATGTAGACAACATCCCCTCCCCCTTTCCACCGCGTCAGACGCCCGTAGCAGCCCGCTACGGGCTTTTTCA
TGCCCTGTCCTAGCGTCCAAGCCTCACGGCCGCGCTCGGCCTCTCTGGCGGCCTTCTGGCGCTCTTCCGC
TTCCTCGCTCACTGACTCGCTGCGCTCGGTCGTTCGGCTGCGGCGAGCGGTATCAGCTCACTCAAAGGCG
GTAATACGGTTATCCACAGAATCAGGGGATAACGCAGGAAAGAACATGTGAGCAAAAGGCCAGCAAAAGG
CCAGGAACCGTAAAAAGGCCGCGTTGCTGGCGTTTTTCCATAGGCTCCGCCCCCCTGACGAGCATCACAA
AAATCGACGCTCAAGTCAGAGGTGGCGAAACCCGACAGGACTATAAAGATACCAGGCGTTTCCCCCTGGA
AGCTCCCTCGTGCGCTCTCCTGTTCCGACCCTGCCGCTTACCGGATACCTGTCCGCCTTTCTCCCTTCGG
GAAGCGTGGCGCTTTTCCGCTGCATAACCCTGCTTCGGGGTCATTATAGCGATTTTTTCGGTATATCCAT
CCTTTTTCGCACGATATACAGGATTTTGCCAAAGGGTTCGTGTAGACTTTCCTTGGTGTATCCAACGGCG
TCAGCCGGGCAGGATAGGTGAAGTAGGCCCACCCGCGAGCGGGTGTTCCTTCTTCACTGTCCCTTATTCG
CACCTGGCGGTGCTCAACGGGAATCCTGCTCTGCGAGGCTGGCCGGCTACCGCCGGCGTAACAGATGAGG
GCAAGCGGATGGCTGATGAAACCAAGCCAACCAGGAAGGGCAGCCCACCTATCAAGGTGTACTGCCTTCC
AGACGAACGAAGAGCGATTGAGGAAAAGGCGGCGGCGGCCGGCATGAGCCTGTCGGCCTACCTGCTGGCC
GTCGGCCAGGGCTACAAAATCACGGGCGTCGTGGACTATGAGCACGTCCGCGAGCTGGCCCGCATCAATG
GCGACCTGGGCCGCCTGGGCGGCCTGCTGAAACTCTGGCCACCGACGACCCGCGCACGGCGCGGTTCGGT
GATGCCACAATCCTCGCGCTGCTGGCGAAGATCGAAGAGAAGCAGGACGAGCTTGGCAAGGTCATGATGG
GCGTGGTCCGCCCGAGGGCAGAGCCATGACTTTTTTAGCCGCTAAAACGGCCGGGGGGTGCGCGTGATTG
CCAAGCACGTCCCCATGCGCTCCATCAAGAAGAGCGACTTCGCGGAGCTGGTGAAGTACATCACCGACGA
GCAAGGCAAGACCGAGCGCCTTTCCGACGCTCACCGGGCTGGTTGCCCTCGCCGCTGGGCTGGCGGCCGT
CTATGGCCCTGCAAACGCGCCAGAAACGCCGTCGAAGCCGTGTGCGAGACACCGCGGCCGCCGGCGTTGT
GGATACCTCGCGGAAAACTTGGCCCTCACTGACAGATGAGGGGCGGACGTTGACACTTGAGGGGCCGACT
CACCCGGCGCGGCGTTGACAGATGAGGGGCAGGCTCGATTTCGGCCGGCGACGTGGAGCTGGCCAGCCTC
GCAAATCGGCGAAAACGCCTGATTTTACGCGAGTTTCCCACAGATGATGTGGACAAGCCTGGGGATAAGT
GCCCTGCGGTATTGACACTTGAGGGGCGCGACTACTGACAGATGAGGGGCGCGATCCTTGACACTTGAGG
GGCAGAGTGCTGACAGATGAGGGGCGCACCTATTGACATTTGAGGGGCTGTCCACAGGCAGAAAATCCAG
CATTTGCAAGGGTTTCCGCCCGTTTTTCGGCCACCGCTAACCTGTCTTTTAACCTGCTTTTAAACCAATA
TTTATAAACCTTGTTTTTAACCAGGGCTGCGCCCTGTGCGCGTGACCGCGCACGCCGAAGGGGGGTGCCC
CCCCTTCTCGAACCCTCCCGGCCCGCTAACGCGGGCCTCCCATCCCCCCAGGGGCTGCGCCCCTCGGCCG
CGAACGGCCTCACCCCAAAAATGGCAGCGCTGGCAGTCCTTGCCATTGCCGGGATCGGGGCAGTAACGGG
ATGGGCGATCAGCCCGAGCGCGACGCCCGGAAGCATTGACGTGCCGCAGGTGCTGGCATCGACATTCAGC
GACCAGGTGCCGGGCAGTGAGGGCGGCGGCCTGGGTGGCGGCCTGCCCTTCACTTCGGCCGTCGGGGCAT
TCACGGACTTCATGGCGGGGCCGGCAATTTTTACCTTGGGCATTCTTGGCATAGTGGTCGCGGGTGCCGT
GCTCGTGTTCGGGGGTGCGATAAACCCAGCGAACCATTTGAGGTGATAGGTAAGATTATACCGAGGTATG
AAAACGAGAATTGGACCTTTACAGAATTACTCTATGAAGCGCCATATTTAAAAAGCTACCAAGACGAAGA
GGATGAAGAGGATGAGGAGGCAGATTGCCTTGAATATATTGACAATACTGATAAGATAATATATCTTTTA
TATAGAAGATATCGCCGTATGTAAGGATTTCAGGGGGCAAGGCATAGGCAGCGCGCTTATCAATATATCT
ATAGAATGGGCAAAGCATAAAAACTTGCATGGACTAATGCTTGAAACCCAGGACAATAACCTTATAGCTT
GTAAATTCTATCATAATTGGGTAATGACTCCAACTTATTGATAGTGTTTTATGTTCAGATAATGCCCGAT
GACTTTGTCATGCAGCTCCACCGATTTTGAGAACGACAGCGACTTCCGTCCCAGCCGTGCCATGTGCTGC
CTCAGATTCAGGTTATGCCGCTCAATTCGCTGCGTATATCGCTTGCTGATTACGTGCAGCTTTCCCTTCA
GGCGGGATTCATACAGCGGCCAGCCATCCGTCATCCATATCACCACGTCAAAGGGTGACAGCAGGCTCAT
AAGACGCCCCAGCGTCGCCATAGTGCGTTCACCGAATACGTGCGCAACAACCGTCTTCCGGAGACTGTCA
TACGCGTAAAACAGCCAGCGCTGGCGCGATTTAGCCCCGACATAGCCCCACTGTTCGTCCATTTCCGCGC
AGACGATGACGTCACTGCCCGGCTGTATGCGCGAGGTTACCGACTGCGGCCTGAGTTTTTTAAGTGACGT
AAAATCGTGTTGAGGCCAACGCCCATAATGCGGGCTGTTGCCCGGCATCCAACGCCATTCATGGCCATAT
CAATGATTTTCTGGTGCGTACCGGGTTGAGAAGCGGTGTAAGTGAACTGCAGTTGCCATGTTTTACGGCA
GTGAGAGCAGAGATAGCGCTGATGTCCGGCGGTGCTTTTGCCGTTACGCACCACCCCGTCAGTAGCTGAA
CAGGAGGGACAGCTGATAGAAACAGAAGCCACTGGAGCACCTCAAAAACACCATCATACACTAAATCAGT
AAGTTGGCAGCATCACCCATAATTGTGGTTTCAAAATCGGCTCCGTCGATACTATGTTATACGCCAACTT
TGAAAACAACTTTGAAAAAGCTGTTTTCTGGTATTTAAGGTTTTAGAATGCAAGGAACAGTGAATTGGAG
TTCGTCTTGTTATAATTAGCTTCTTGGGGTATCTTTAAATACTGTAGAAAAGAGGAAGGAAATAATAAAT
GGCTAAAATGAGAATATCACCGGAATTGAAAAAACTGATCGAAAAATACCGCTGCGTAAAAGATACGGAA
GGAATGTCTCCTGCTAAGGTATATAAGCTGGTGGGAGAAAATGAAAACCTATATTTAAAAATGACGGACA
GCCGGTATAAAGGGACCACCTATGATGTGGAACGGGAAAAGGACATGATGCTATGGCTGGAAGGAAAGCT
GCCTGTTCCAAAGGTCCTGCACTTTGAACGGCATGATGGCTGGAGCAATCTGCTCATGAGTGAGGCCGAT
GGCGTCCTTTGCTCGGAAGAGTATGAAGATGAACAAAGCCCTGAAAAGATTATCGAGCTGTATGCGGAGT
GCATCAGGCTCTTTCACTCCATCGACATATCGGATTGTCCCTATACGAATAGCTTAGACAGCCGCTTAGC
CGAATTGGATTACTTACTGAATAACGATCTGGCCGATGTGGATTGCGAAAACTGGGAAGAAGACACTCCA
TTTAAAGATCCGCGCGAGCTGTATGATTTTTTAAAGACGGAAAAGCCCGAAGAGGAACTTGTCTTTTCCC
ACGGCGACCTGGGAGACAGCAACATCTTTGTGAAAGATGGCAAAGTAAGTGGCTTTATTGATCTTGGGAG
AAGCGGCAGGGCGGACAAGTGGTATGACATTGCCTTCTGCGTCCGGTCGATCAGGGAGGATATCGGGGAA
GAACAGTATGTCGAGCTATTTTTTGACTTACTGGGGATCAAGCCTGATTGGGAGAAAATAAAATATTATA
TTTTACTGGATGAATTGTTTTAGTACCTAGATGTGGCGCAACGATGCCGGCGACAAGCAGGAGCGCACCG
ACTTCTTCCGCATCAAGTGTTTTGGCTCTCAGGCCGAGGCCCACGGCAAGTATTTGGGCAAGGGGTCGCT
GGTATTCGTGCAGGGCAAGATTCGGAATACCAAGTACGAGAAGGACGGCCAGACGGTCTACGGGACCGAC
TTCATTGCCGATAAGGTGGATTATCTGGACACCAAGGCACCAGGCGGGTCAAATCAGGAATAAGGGCACA
TTGCCCCGGCGTGAGTCGGGGCAATCCCGCAAGGAGGGTGAATGAATCGGACGTTTGACCGGAAGGCATA
CAGGCAAGAACTGATCGACGCGGGGTTTTCCGCCGAGGATGCCGAAACCATCGCAAGCCGCACCGTCATG
CGTGCGCCCCGCGAAACCTTCCAGTCCGTCGGCTCGATGGTCCAGCAAGCTACGGCCAAGATCGAGCGCG
ACAGCGTGCAACTGGCTCCCCCTGCCCTGCCCGCGCCATCGGCCGCCGTGGAGCGTTCGCGTCGTCTCGA
ACAGGAGGCGGCAGGTTTGGCGAAGTCGATGACCATCGACACGCGAGGAACTATGACGACCAAGAAGCGA
AAAACCGCCGGCGAGGACCTGGCAAAACAGGTCAGCGAGGCCAAGCAGGCCGCGTTGCTGAAACACACGA
AGCAGCAGATCAAGGAAATGCAGCTTTCCTTGTTCGATATTGCGCCGTGGCCGGACACGATGCGAGCGAT
GCCAAACGACACGGCCCGCTCTGCCCTGTTCACCACGCGCAACAAGAAAATCCCGCGCGAGGCGCTGCAA
AACAAGGTCATTTTCCACGTCAACAAGGACGTGAAGATCACCTACACCGGCGTCGAGCTGCGGGCCGACG
ATGACGAACTGGTGTGGCAGCAGGTGTTGGAGTACGCGAAGCGCACCCCTATCGGCGAGCCGATCACCTT
CACGTTCTACGAGCTTTGCCAGGACCTGGGCTGGTCGATCAATGGCCGGTATTACACGAAGGCCGAGGAA
TGCCTGTCGCGCCTACAGGCGACGGCGATGGGCTTCACGTCCGACCGCGTTGGGCACCTGGAATCGGTGT
CGCTGCTGCACCGCTTCCGCGTCCTGGACCGTGGCAAGAAAACGTCCCGTTGCCAGGTCCTGATCGACGA
GGAAATCGTCGTGCTGTTTGCTGGCGACCACTACACGAAATTCATATGGGAGAAGTACCGCAAGCTGTCG
CCGACGGCCCGACGGATGTTCGACTATTTCAGCTCGCACCGGGAGCCGTACCCGCTCAAGCTGGAAACCT
TCCGCCTCATGTGCGGATCGGATTCCACCCGCGTGAAGAAGTGGCGCGAGCAGGTCGGCGAAGCCTGCGA
AGAGTTGCGAGGCAGCGGCCTGGTGGAACACGCCTGGGTCAATGATGACCTGGTGCATTGCAAACGCTAG
GGCCTTGTGGGGTCAGTTCCGGCTGGGGGTTCAGCAGCCAGCGCTTTACTGGCATTTCAGGAACAAGCGG
GCACTGCTCGACGCACTTGCTTCGCTCAGTATCGCTCGGGACGCACGGCGCGCTCTACGAACTGCCGATA
AACAGAGGATTAAAATTGACAATTGTGATTAAGGCTCAGATTCGACGGCTTGGAGCGGCCGACGTGCAGG
ATTTCCGCGAGATCCGATTGTCGGCCCTGAAGAAAGCTCCAGAGATGTTCGGGTCCGTTTACGAGCACGA
GGAGAAAAAGCCCATGGAGGCGTTCGCTGAACGGTTGCGAGATGCCGTGGCATTCGGCGCCTACATCGAC
GGCGAGATCATTGGGCTGTCGGTCTTCAAACAGGAGGACGGCCCCAAGGACGCTCACAAGGCGCATCTGT
CCGGCGTTTTCGTGGAGCCCGAACAGCGAGGCCGAGGGGTCGCCGGTATGCTGCTGCGGGCGTTGCCGGC
GGGTTTATTGCTCGTGATGATCGTCCGACAGATTCCAACGGGAATCTGGTGGATGCGCATCTTCATCCTC
GGCGCACTTAATATTTCGCTATTCTGGAGCTTGTTGTTTATTTCGGTCTACCGCCTGCCGGGCGGGGTCG
CGGCGACGGTAGGCGCTGTGCAGCCGCTGATGGTCGTGTTCATCTCTGCCGCTCTGCTAGGTAGCCCGAT
ACGATTGATGGCGGTCCTGGGGGCTATTTGCGGAACTGCGGGCGTGGCGCTGTTGGTGTTGACACCAAAC
GCAGCGCTAGATCCTGTCGGCGTCGCAGCGGGCCTGGCGGGGGCGGTTTCCATGGCGTTCGGAACCGTGC
TGACCCGCAAGTGGCAACCTCCCGTGCCTCTGCTCACCTTTACCGCCTGGCAACTGGCGGCCGGAGGACT
TCTGCTCGTTCCAGTAGCTTTAGTGTTTGATCCGCCAATCCCGATGCCTACAGGAACCAATGTTCTCGGC
CTGGCGTGGCTCGGCCTGATCGGAGCGGGTTTAACCTACTTCCTTTGGTTCCGGGGGATCTCGCGACTCG
AACCTACAGTTGTTTCCTTACTGGGCTTTCTCAGCCCCAGATCTGGGGTCGATCAGCCGGGGATGCATCA
GGCCGACAGTCGGAACTTCGGGTCCCCGACCTGTACCATTCGGTGAGCAATGGATAGGGGAGTTGATATC
GTCAACGTTCACTTCTAAAGAAATAGCGCCACTCAGCTTCCTCAGCGGCTTTATCCAGCGATTTCCTATT
ATGTCGGCATAGTTCTCAAGATCGACAGCCTGTCACGGTTAAGCGAGAAATGAATAAGAAGGCTGATAAT
TCGGATCTCTGCGAGGGAGATGATATTTGATCACAGGCAGCAACGCTCTGTCATCGTTACAATCAACATG
CTACCCTCCGCGAGATCATCCGTGTTTCAAACCCGGCAGCTTAGTTGCCGTTCTTCCGAATAGCATCGGT
AACATGAGCAAAGTCTGCCGCCTTACAACGGCTCTCCCGCTGACGCCGTCCCGGACTGATGGGCTGCCTG
TATCGAGTGGTGATTTTGTGCCGAGCTGCCGGTCGGGGAGCTGTTGGCTGGCTGGTGGCAGGATATATTG
TGGTGTAAACAAATTGACGCTTAGACAACTTAATAACACATTGCGGACGTTTTTAATGTACTGGGGTGGT
TTTTCTTTTCACCAGTGAGACGGGCAACAGCTGATTGCCCTTCACCGCCTGGCCCTGAGAGAGTTGCAGC
AAGCGGTCCACGCTGGTTTGCCCCAGCAGGCGAAAATCCTGTTTGATGGTGGTTCCGAAATCGGCAAAAT
CCCTTATAAATCAAAAGAATAGCCCGAGATAGGGT
[37 nt withheld, positions 8436-8472]
AAAGAACGTGGACTCCAACGTCAAAGG
[141 nt withheld, positions 8500-8640]
G
[44 nt withheld, positions 8642-8685]
CATTCAGGCTGCGCAACTGTTGGGAAGGGCGATCGGTGCGGGCCTCTTCGCTATTACGCCAGCTGGCGAA
AGGGGGATGTGCTGCAAGGCGATTAAGTTGGGTAACGCCAGGGTTTTCCCAGTCACGACGTTGTAAAACG
ACGGCCAGTGAATTCGAGCTCGGTACCCGGAATTCGGGGGATCTGGATTTTAGTACTGGATTTTGGTTTT
AGGAATTAGAAATTTTATTGATAGAAGTATTTTACAAATACAAATACATACTAAGGGTTTCTTATATGCT
CAACACATGAGCGAAACCCTATAGGAACCCTAATTCCCTTATCTGGGAACTACTCACACATTATTATGGA
GAAACTCGAGCTTGCATGCCAATTCTAGAGTCGCGGCCGCTTTACTTGTACAGCTCGTCCATGCCGAGAG
TGATCCCGGCGGCGGTCACGAACTCCAGCAGGACCATGTGATCGCGCTTCTCGTTGGGGTCTTTGCTCAG
GGCGGACTGGGTGCTCAGGTAGTGGTTGTCGGGCAGCAGCACGGGGCCGTCGCCGATGGGGGTGTTCTGC
TGGTAGTGGTCGGCGAGCTGCACGCTGCCGTCCTCGATGTTGTGGCGGATCTTGAAGTTCACCTTGATGC
CGTTCTTCTGCTTGTCGGCCATGATATAGACGTTGTGGCTGTTGTAGTTGTACTCCAGCTTGTGCCCCAG
GATGTTGCCGTCCTCCTTGAAGTCGATGCCCTTCAGCTCGATGCGGTTCACCAGGGTGTCGCCCTCGAAC
TTCACCTCGGCGCGGGTCTTGTAGTTGCCGTCGTCCTTGAAGAAGATGGTGCGCTCCTGGACGTAGCCTT
CGGGCATGGCGGACTTGAAGAAGTCGTGCTGCTTCATGTGGTCGGGGTAGCGGCTGAAGCACTGCACGCC
GTAGGTCAGGGTGGTCACGAGGGTGGGCCAGGGCACGGGCAGCTTGCCGGTGGTGCAGATGAACTTCAGG
GTCAGCTTGCCGTAGGTGGCATCGCCCTCGCCCTCGCCGGACACGCTGAACTTGTGGCCGTTTACGTCGC
CGTCCAGCTCGACCAGGATGGGCACCACCCCGGTGAACAGCTCCTCGCCCTTGCTCACCATGGTGGCGAC
CGGTACCCGGGGATCCTCTAGATGTAGTTGTAGAATGTAAAATGTAATGTTGTTGTTGTTTGTTGTTGTT
GTTGGTAATTGTTGTAAAAATACGTACCTCTCCGAATGAAATGAACTTCCTTATATAGAGGAAGGGTCTT
GCGAAGGATAGTGGGATTGTGCGTCATCCCTTACGTCAGTGGAGATATCACATCAATCCACTTGCTTTGA
AGACGTGGTTGGAACGTCTTCTTTTTCCACGATGCTCCTCGTGGGTGGGGGTCCATCTTTGGGACCACTG
TCGGCAGAGGCATCTTGAACGATAGCCTTTCCTTTATCGCAATGATGGCATTTGTAGGTGCCACCTTCCT
TTTCTACTGTCCTTTTGATGAAGTGACAGATAGCTGGGCAATGGAATCCGAGGAGGTTTCCCGATATTAC
CCTTTGTTGAAAAGTCTCAATAGCCCTTTGGTCTTCTGAGACTGTATCTTTGATATTCTTGGAGTAGACG
AGAGTGTCGTGCTCCACCATGTTCACATCAATCCACTTGCTTTGAAGACGTGGTTGGAACGTCTTCTTTT
TCCACGATGCTCCTCGTGGGTGGGGGTCCATCTTTGGGACCACTGTCGGCAGAGGCATCTTGAACGATAG
CCTTTCCTTTATCGCAATGATGGCATTTGTAGGTGCCACCTTCCTTTTCTACTGTCCTTTTGATGAAGTG
ACAGATAGCTGGGCAATGGAATCCGAGGAGGTTTCCCGATATTACCCTTTGTTGAAAAGTCTCAATAGCC
CTTTGGTCTTCTGAGACTGTATCTTTGATATTCTTGGAGTAGACGAGAGTGTCGTGCTCCACCATGTTGG
CAAGCTTGGAATTCGGGGGATCTGGATTTTAGTACTGGATTTTGGTTTTAGGAATTAGAAATTTTATTGA
TAGAAGTATTTTACAAATACAAATACATACTAAGGGTTTCTTATATGCTCAACACATGAGCGAAACCCTA
TAGGAACCCTAATTCCCTTATCTGGGAACTACTCACACATTATTATGGAGAAACTCGAGCTTGCATGCCA
ATTCTAGAATTCCGGGGTGGGCGAAGAACTCCAGCATGAGATCCCCGCGCTGGAGGATCATCCAGCCGGC
GTCCCGGAAAACGATTCCGAAGCCCAACCTTTCATAGAAGGCGGCGGTGGAATCGAAATCTCGTGATGGC
AGGTTGGGCGTCGCTTGGTCGGTCATTTCGAACCCCAGAGTCCCGCTCAGAAGAACTCGTCAAGAAGGCG
ATAGAAGGCGATGCGCTGCGAATCGGGAGCGGCGATACCGTAAAGCACGAGGAAGCGGTCAGCCCATTCG
CCGCCAAGCTCTTCAGCAATATCACGGGTAGCCAACGCTATGTCCTGATAGCGGTCCGCCACACCCAGCC
GGCCACAGTCGATGAATCCAGAAAAGCGGCCATTTTCCACCATGATATTCGGCAAGCAGGCATCGCCATG
GGTCACGACGAGATCCTCGCCGTCGGGCATGCGCGCCTTGAGCCTGGCGAACAGTTCGGCTGGCGCGAGC
CCCTGATGCTCTTCGTCCAGATCATCCTGATCGACAAGACCGGCTTCCATCCGAGTACGTGCTCGCTCGA
TGCGATGTTTCGCTTGGTGGTCGAATGGGCAGGTAGCCGGATCAAGCGTATGCAGCCGCCGCATTGCATC
AGCCATGATGGATACTTTCTCGGCAGGAGCAAGGTGAGATGACAGGAGATCCTGCCCCGGCACTTCGCCC
AATAGCAGCCAGTCCCTTCCCGCTTCAGTGACAACGTCGAGCACAGCTGCGCAAGGAACGCCCGTCGTGG
CCAGCCACGATAGCCGCGCTGCCTCGTCCTGGAGTTCATTCAGGGCACCGGACAGGTCGGTCTTGACAAA
AAGAACCGGGCGCCCCTGCGCTGACAGCCGGAACACGGCGGCATCAGAGCAGCCGATTGTCTGTTGTGCC
CAGTCATAGCCGAATAGCCTCTCCACCCAAGCGGCCGGAGAACCTGCGTGCAATCCATCTTGTTCAATCA
TGCGAAACGATCCGGGGAATTCTAGATGTAGTTGTAGAATGTAAAATGTAATGTTGTTGTTGTTTGTTGT
TGTTGTTGGTAATTGTTGTAAAAATACGTACCTCTCCGAATGAAATGAACTTCCTTATATAGAGGAAGGG
TCTTGCGAAGGATAGTGGGATTGTGCGTCATCCCTTACGTCAGTGGAGATATCACATCAATCCACTTGCT
TTGAAGACGTGGTTGGAACGTCTTCTTTTTCCACGATGCTCCTCGTGGGTGGGGGTCCATCTTTGGGACC
ACTGTCGGCAGAGGCATCTTGAACGATAGCCTTTCCTTTATCGCAATGATGGCATTTGTAGGTGCCACCT
TCCTTTTCTACTGTCCTTTTGATGAAGTGACAGATAGCTGGGCAATGGAATCCGAGGAGGTTTCCCGATA
TTACCCTTTGTTGAAAAGTCTCAATAGCCCTTTGGTCTTCTGAGACTGTATCTTTGATATTCTTGGAGTA
GACGAGAGTGTCGTGCTCCACCATGTTCACATCAATCCACTTGCTTTGAAGACGTGGTTGGAACGTCTTC
TTTTTCCACGATGCTCCTCGTGGGTGGGGGTCCATCTTTGGGACCACTGTCGGCAGAGGCATCTTGAACG
ATAGCCTTTCCTTTATCGCAATGATGGCATTTGTAGGTGCCACCTTCCTTTTCTACTGTCCTTTTGATGA
AGTGACAGATAGCTGGGCAATGGAATCCGAGGAGGTTTCCCGATATTACCCTTTGTTGAAAAGTCTCAAT
AGCCCTTTGGTCTTCTGAGACTGTATCTTTGATATTCTTGGAGTAGACGAGAGTGTCGTGCTCCACCATG
TTGGCAAGCTTATCGATACCGTCGACCTGCAGGCATGCAAGCTTGGCGTAATCATGGTCATAGCTGTTTC
CTGTGTGAAATTGTTATCCGCTCACAATTCCACACAACATACGAGCCGGAAGCATAAAGTGTAAAGCCTG
GGGTGCCTAATGAGTGAGCTAACTCACATTAATTGCGTTGCGCTCACTGCCCGCTTTCCAGTCGGGAAAC
CTGTCGTGCCAGCTGCATTAATGAATCGGCCAACGCGCGGGGAGAGGCGGTTTGCGTATTGGGCCAAAGA
CAAAAGGGCGACATTCAACCGATTGAGGGAGG
[35 nt withheld, positions 12988-13022]
T
[62 nt withheld, positions 13024-13085]
A
[41 nt withheld, positions 13087-13127]
A
[161 nt withheld, positions 13129-13289]
TCCCTCAGAGC
[82 nt withheld, positions 13301-13382]
GACAGGAGGCCCGATCTAGTAACATAGATGACACCGCGCGCGATAATTTATCCTAGTTTGCGCGCTATAT
TTTGTTTTCTATCGCGTATTAAATGTATAATTGCGGGACTCTAATCATAAAAACCCATCTCATAAATAAC
GTCATGCATTACATGTTAATTATTACATGCTTAACGTAATTCAACAGAAATTATATGATAATCATCGCAA
GACCGGCAACAGGATTCAATCTTAAGAAACTTTATTGCCAAATGTTTGAACGATCGGGGATCATCCGGGT
CTGTGGCGGGAACTCCACGAAAATATCCGAACGCAGCAAGATATCGCGGTGCATCTCGGTCTTGCCTGGG
CAGTCGCCGCCGACGCCGTTGATGTGGACGCCGGGCCCGATCATATTGTCGCTCAGGATCGTGGCGTTGT
GCTTGTCGGCCGTTGCTGTCGTAATGATATCGGCACCTTCGACCGCCTGTTCCGCAGAGATCCCGTGGGC
GAAGAACTCCAGCATGAGATCCCCGCGCTGGAGGATCATCCAGCCGGCGTCCCGGAAAACGATTCCGAAG
CCCAACCTTTCATAGAAGGCGGCGGTGGAATCGAAATCTCGTGATGGCAGGTTGGGCGTCGCTTGGTCGG
TCATTTCGAACCCCAGAGTCCCGCTCAGAAGAACTCGTCAAGAAGGCGATAGAAGGCGATGCGCTGCGAA
TCGGGAGCGGCGATACCGTAAAGCACGAGGAAGCGGTCAGCCCATTCGCCGCCAAGCTCTTCAGCAATAT
CACGGGTAGCCAACGCTATGTCCTGATAGCGGTCCGCCACACCCAGCCGGCCACAGTCGATGAATCCAGA
AAAGCGGCCATTTTCCACCATGATATTCGGCAAGCAGGCATCGCCATGGGTCACGACGAGATCATCGCCG
TCGGGCATGCGCGCCTTGAGCCTGGCGAACAGTTCGGCTGGCGCGAGCCCCTGATGCTCTTCGTCCAGAT
CATCCTGATCGACAAGACCGGCTTCCATCCGAGTACGTGCTCGCTCGATGCGATGTTTCGCTTGGTGGTC
GAATGGGCAGGTAGCCGGATCAAGCGTATGCAGCCGCCGCATTGCATCAGCCATGATGGATACTTTCTCG
GCAGGAGCAAGGTGAGATGACAGGAGATCCTGCCCCGGCACTTCGCCCAATAGCAGCCAGTCCCTTCCCG
CTTCAGTGACAACGTCGAGCACAGCTGCGCAAGGAACGCCCGTCGTGGCCAGCCACGATAGCCGCGCTGC
CTCGTCCTGCAGTTCATTCAGGGCACCGGACAGGTCGGTCTTGACAAAAAGAACCGGGCGCCCCTGCGCT
GACAGCCGGAACACGGCGGCATCAGAGCAGCCGATTGTCTGTTGTGCCCAGTCATAGCCGAATAGCCTCT
CCACCCAAGCGGCCGGAGAACCTGCGTGCAATCCATCTTGTTCAATCATGCGAAACGATCCAGATCCGGT
GCAGATTATTTGGATTGAGAGTGAATATGAGACTCTAATTGGATACCGAGGGGAATTTATGGAACGTCAG
TGGAGCATTTTTGACAAGAAATATTTGCTAGCTGATAGTGACCTTAGGCGACTTTTGAACGCGCAATAAT
GGTTTCTGACGTATGTGCTTAGCTCATTAAACTCCAGAAACCCGCGGCTGAGTGGCTCCTTCAACGTTGC
GGTTCTGTCAGTTCCAAACGTAAAACGGCTTGTCCCGCGTCATCGGCGGGGGTCATAACGTGACTCCCTT
AATTCTCCGCTCATGATCAGATTGTCGTTTCCCGCCTTCAGTTTAAACTATCAGTGTTTGACAGGATATA
TTGGCGGGTAAACCTAAGAGAAAAGAGCGTTTATTAGAATAATCGGATATTTAAAAGGGCGTGAAAAGGT
TTATCCGTTCGTCCATTTGTATGTGCATGCCAACCACAGGGTTCCCCAGATCTGGCGCCGGCCAGCGAGA
CGAGCAAGATTGGCCGCCGCCCGAAACGATCCGACAGCGCGCCCAGCACAGGTGCGCAGGCAAATTGCAC
CAACGCATACAGCGCCAGCAGAATGCCATAGTGGGCGGTGACGTCGTTCGAGTGAACCAGATCGCGCAGG
AGGCCCGGCAGCACCGGCATAATCAGGCCGATGCCGACAGCGTCGAGCGCGACAGTGCTCAGAATTACGA
TCAGGGGTATGTTGGGTTTCACGTCTGGCCTCCGGACCAGCCTCCGCTGGTCCGA
