>Addgene plasmid #64257 | pGH00.0126 | addgene partial sequence | sequence record 115528 | RB-F1 5'-ggataaaccttttcacgccc-3'
ACGCTCTTTTCTCTTAGGTTTACCCGCCAATATATCCTGTCAAACACTGATAGTTTAAACTGAAGGCGGG
AAACGACAATCTGATCATGAGCGGAGAATTAAGGGAGTCACGTTATGACCCCCGCCGATGACGCGGGACA
AGCCGTTTTACGTTTGGAACTGACAGAACCGCAACGTTGAAGGAGCCACTCAGCCGCGGGTTTCTGGAGT
TTAATGAGCTAAGCACATACGTCAGAAACCATTATTGCGCGTTCAAAAGTCGCCTAAGGTCACTATCAGC
TAGCAAATATTTCTTGTCAAAAATGCTCCACTGACGTTCCATAAATTCCCCTCGGTATCCAATTAGAGTC
TCATATTCACTCTCAATCCAAATAATCTGCACCGGATCTGGATCGTTTCGCATGATTGAACAAGATGGAT
TGCACGCAGGTTCTCCGGCCGCTTGGGTGGAGAGGCTATTCGGCTATGACTGGGCACAACAGACAATCGG
CTGCTCTGATGCCGCCGTGTTCCGGCTGTCAGCGCAGGGGCGCCCGGTTCTTTTTGTCAAGACCGACCTG
TCCGGTGCCCTGAATGAACTGCAGGACGAGGCAGCGCGGCTATCGTGGCTGGCCACGACGGGCGTTCCTT
GCGCAGCTGTGCTCGACGTTGTCACTGAAGCGGGAAGGGACTGGCTGCTATTGGGCGAAGTGCCGGGGCA
GGATCTCCTGTCATCTCACCTTGCTCCTGCCGAGAAAGTATCCATCATGGCTGATGCAATGCGGCGGCTG
CATACGCTTGATCCGGCTACCTGCCCATTCGACCACCAAGCGAAACATCGCATCGAGCGAGCACGTACTC
GGATGGAAGCCGGTCTTGTCGATCAGGATGATCTGG
