>Addgene plasmid #64257 | pGH00.0126 | addgene partial sequence | sequence record 115531 | sREACh-F 5'-gaccccaacgagaagcgcg-3'
CGCCGGGATCACTCTCGGCATGGACGAGCTGTACAAGTAAAGCGGCCGCGACTCTAGAATTGGCATGCAA
GCTCGAGTTTCTCCATAATAATGTGTGAGTAGTTCCCAGATAAGGGAATTAGGGTTCCTATAGGGTTTCG
CTCATGTGTTGAGCATATAAGAAACCCTTAGTATGTATTTGTATTTGTAAAATACTTCTATCAATAAAAT
TTCTAATTCCTAAAACCAAAATCCAGTACTAAAATCCAGATCCCCCGAATTCCGGGTACCGAGCTCGAAT
TCACTGGCCGTCGTTTTACAACGTCGTGACTGGGAAAACCCTGGCGTTACCCAACTTAATCGCCTTGCAG
CACATCCCCCTTTCGCCAGCTGGCGTAATAGCGAAGAGGCCCGCACCGATCGCCCTTCCCAACAGTTGCG
CAGCCTGAATG
[44 nt withheld, positions 432-475]
C
[141 nt withheld, positions 477-617]
CCTTTGACGTTGGAGTCCACGTTCTTT
[37 nt withheld, positions 645-681]
ACCCTATCTCGGGCTATTCTTTTGATTTATAAGGGATTTTGCCGATTTCGGAACCACCATCAAACAGGAT
TTTCGCCTGCTGGGGCAAACCAGCGTGGACCGCTTGCTGCAACTCTCTCAGGGCCAGGCGGTGAAGGGCA
ATCAGCTGTTGCCCGTCTCACTGGTGAA
